>Addgene plasmid #214678 | pDual_dsCas9_Venus | addgene full sequence | sequence record 428813 | Addgene NGS Result
GTCGACGGATCGGGAGATCTCCCGATCCCCTATGGTGCACTCTCAGTACAATCTGCTCTGATGCCGCATA
GTTAAGCCAGTATCTGCTCCCTGCTTGTGTGTTGGAGGTCGCTGAGTAGTGCGCGAGCAAAATTTAAGCT
ACAACAAGGCAAGGCTTGACCGACAATTGCATGAAGAATCTGCTTAGGGTTAGGCGTTTTGCGCTGCTTC
GCGATGTACGGGCCAGATATACGCGTTGACATTGATTATTGACTAGTTATTAATAGTAATCAATTACGGG
GTCATTAGTTCATAGCCCATATATGGAGTTCCGCGTTACATAACTTACGGTAAATGGCCCGCCTGGCTGA
CCGCCCAACGACCCCCGCCCATTGACGTCAATAATGACGTATGTTCCCATAGTAACGCCAATAGGGACTT
TCCATTGACGTCAATGGGTGGAGTATTTACGGTAAACTGCCCACTTGGCAGTACATCAAGTGTATCATAT
GCCAAGTACGCCCCCTATTGACGTCAATGACGGTAAATGGCCCGCCTGGCATTATGCCCAGTACATGACC
TTATGGGACTTTCCTACTTGGCAGTACATCTACGTATTAGTCATCGCTATTACCATGGTGATGCGGTTTT
GGCAGTACATCAATGGGCGTGGATAGCGGTTTGACTCACGGGGATTTCCAAGTCTCCACCCCATTGACGT
CAATGGGAGTTTGTTTTGGCACCAAAATCAACGGGACTTTCCAAAATGTCGTAACAACTCCGCCCCATTG
ACGCAAATGGGCGGTAGGCGTGTACGGTGGGAGGTCTATATAAGCAGCGCGTTTTGCCTGTACTGGGTCT
CTCTGGTTAGACCAGATCTGAGCCTGGGAGCTCTCTGGCTAACTAGGGAACCCACTGCTTAAGCCTCAAT
AAAGCTTGCCTTGAGTGCTTCAAGTAGTGTGTGCCCGTCTGTTGTGTGACTCTGGTAACTAGAGATCCCT
CAGACCCTTTTAGTCAGTGTGGAAAATCTCTAGCAGTGGCGCCCGAACAGGGACTTGAAAGCGAAAGGGA
AACCAGAGGAGCTCTCTCGACGCAGGACTCGGCTTGCTGAAGCGCGCACGGCAAGAGGCGAGGGGCGGCG
ACTGGTGAGTACGCCAAAAATTTTGACTAGCGGAGGCTAGAAGGAGAGAGATGGGTGCGAGAGCGTCAGT
ATTAAGCGGGGGAGAATTAGATCGCGATGGGAAAAAATTCGGTTAAGGCCAGGGGGAAAGAAAAAATATA
AATTAAAACATATAGTATGGGCAAGCAGGGAGCTAGAACGATTCGCAGTTAATCCTGGCCTGTTAGAAAC
ATCAGAAGGCTGTAGACAAATACTGGGACAGCTACAACCATCCCTTCAGACAGGATCAGAAGAACTTAGA
TCATTATATAATACAGTAGCAACCCTCTATTGTGTGCATCAAAGGATAGAGATAAAAGACACCAAGGAAG
CTTTAGACAAGATAGAGGAAGAGCAAAACAAAAGTAAGACCACCGCACAGCAAGCGGCCGCTGATCTTCA
GACCTGGAGGAGGAGATATGAGGGACAATTGGAGAAGTGAATTATATAAATATAAAGTAGTAAAAATTGA
ACCATTAGGAGTAGCACCCACCAAGGCAAAGAGAAGAGTGGTGCAGAGAGAAAAAAGAGCAGTGGGAATA
GGAGCTTTGTTCCTTGGGTTCTTGGGAGCAGCAGGAAGCACTATGGGCGCAGCGTCAATGACGCTGACGG
TACAGGCCAGACAATTATTGTCTGGTATAGTGCAGCAGCAGAACAATTTGCTGAGGGCTATTGAGGCGCA
ACAGCATCTGTTGCAACTCACAGTCTGGGGCATCAAGCAGCTCCAGGCAAGAATCCTGGCTGTGGAAAGA
TACCTAAAGGATCAACAGCTCCTGGGGATTTGGGGTTGCTCTGGAAAACTCATTTGCACCACTGCTGTGC
CTTGGAATGCTAGTTGGAGTAATAAATCTCTGGAACAGATTTGGAATCACACGACCTGGATGGAGTGGGA
CAGAGAAATTAACAATTACACAAGCTTAATACACTCCTTAATTGAAGAATCGCAAAACCAGCAAGAAAAG
AATGAACAAGAATTATTGGAATTAGATAAATGGGCAAGTTTGTGGAATTGGTTTAACATAACAAATTGGC
TGTGGTATATAAAATTATTCATAATGATAGTAGGAGGCTTGGTAGGTTTAAGAATAGTTTTTGCTGTACT
TTCTATAGTGAATAGAGTTAGGCAGGGATATTCACCATTATCGTTTCAGACCCACCTCCCAACCCCGAGG
GGACCCGACAGGCCCGAAGGAATAGAAGAAGAAGGTGGAGAGAGAGACAGAGACAGATCCATTCGATTAG
TGAACGGATCGGCACTGCGTGCGCCAATTCTGCAGACAAATGGCAGTATTCATCCACAATTTTAAAAGAA
AAGGGGGGATTGGGGGGTACAGTGCAGGGGAAAGAATAGTAGACATAATAGCAACAGACATACAAACTAA
AGAATTACAAAAACAAATTACAAAAATTCAAAATTTTCGGGTTTATTACAGGGACAGCAGAGATCCAGTT
TGGTTAATTAAGGTACCGAGGGCCTATTTCCCATGATTCCTTCATATTTGCATATACGATACAAGGCTGT
TAGAGAGATAATTAGAATTAATTTGACTGTAAACACAAAGATATTAGTACAAAATACGTGACGTAGAAAG
TAATAATTTCTTGGGTAGTTTGCAGTTTTAAAATTATGTTTTAAAATGGACTATCATATGCTTACCGTAA
CTTGAAAGTATTTCGATTTCTTGGCTTTATATATCTTGTGGAAAGGACGAAACCTGCAGGTTTTAGAGCT
AGAAATAGCAAGTTAAAATAAGGCTAGTCCGTTATCAACTTGAAAAAGTGGCACCGAGTCGGTGCTTTTT
TGTTTTAGAGCTAGAAATAGCAAGTTAAAATAAGGCTAGTCCGTTTTTAGCGCGTGCGCCAATTCTGCAG
ACAAATGGCTCTAGAGAGGGCCTATTTCCCATGATTCCTTCATATTTGCATATACGATACAAGGCTGTTA
GAGAGATAATTGGAATTAATTTGACTGTAAACACAAAGATATTAGTACAAAATACGTGACGTAGAAAGTA
ATAATTTCTTGGGTAGTTTGCAGTTTTAAAATTATGTTTTAAAATGGACTATCATATGCTTACCGTAACT
TGAAAGTATTTCGATTTCTTGGCTTTATATATCTTGTGGAAAGGACCGTCTCTGTTTTAGAGCTAGAAAT
AGCAAGTTAAAATAAGGCTAGTCCGTTATCAACTTGAAAAAGTGGCACCGAGTCGGTGCTTTTTTGAATT
CGCTAGCTAGGTCTTGAAAGGAGTGGGAATTGGCTCCGGTGCCCGTCAGTGGGCAGAGCGCACATCGCCC
ACAGTCCCCGAGAAGTTGGGGGGAGGGGTCGGCAATTGATCCGGTGCCTAGAGAAGGTGGCGCGGGGTAA
ACTGGGAAAGTGATGTCGTGTACTGGCTCCGCCTTTTTCCCGAGGGTGGGGGAGAACCGTATATAAGTGC
AGTAGTCGCCGTGAACGTTCTTTTTCGCAACGGGTTTGCCGCCAGAACACAGGACCGGTTCTAGAGCCAC
CATGGGAGTGCAGGTGGAAACCATCTCCCCAGGTGACGGGCGCACCTTCCCCAAGCGCGGCCAGACCTGT
GTGGTGCACTACACCGGGATGCTTGAAGATGGAAAGAAAGTCGATTCCTCCCGGGACAGAAACAAGCCCT
TTAAGTTTATGCTAGGCAAGCAGGAGGTGATCCGAGGCTGGGAAGAAGGGGTTGCCCAGATGAGTGTGGG
TCAGAGAGCCAAACTGACTATATCTCCAGATTATGCCTATGGTGCCACTGGGCACCCAGGCATCATCCCA
CCACATGCCACTCTCGTCTTCGATGTGGAGCTTCTAAAACCGGAACCGGCTAGCATGGACAAGAAGTACA
GCATCGGCCTGGACATCGGCACCAACTCTGTGGGCTGGGCCGTGATCACCGACGAGTACAAGGTGCCCAG
CAAGAAATTCAAGGTGCTGGGCAACACCGACCGGCACAGCATCAAGAAGAACCTGATCGGAGCCCTGCTG
TTCGACAGCGGCGAAACAGCCGAGGCCACCCGGCTGAAGAGAACCGCCAGAAGAAGATACACCAGACGGA
AGAACCGGATCTGCTATCTGCAAGAGATCTTCAGCAACGAGATGGCCAAGGTGGACGACAGCTTCTTCCA
CAGACTGGAAGAGTCCTTCCTGGTGGAAGAGGATAAGAAGCACGAGCGGCACCCCATCTTCGGCAACATC
GTGGACGAGGTGGCCTACCACGAGAAGTACCCCACCATCTACCACCTGAGAAAGAAACTGGTGGACAGCA
CCGACAAGGCCGACCTGCGGCTGATCTATCTGGCCCTGGCCCACATGATCAAGTTCCGGGGCCACTTCCT
GATCGAGGGCGACCTGAACCCCGACAACAGCGACGTGGACAAGCTGTTCATCCAGCTGGTGCAGACCTAC
AACCAGCTGTTCGAGGAAAACCCCATCAACGCCAGCGGCGTGGACGCCAAGGCCATCCTGTCTGCCAGAC
TGAGCAAGAGCAGACGGCTGGAAAATCTGATCGCCCAGCTGCCCGGCGAGAAGAAGAATGGCCTGTTCGG
AAACCTGATTGCCCTGAGCCTGGGCCTGACCCCCAACTTCAAGAGCAACTTCGACCTGGCCGAGGATGCC
AAACTGCAGCTGAGCAAGGACACCTACGACGACGACCTGGACAACCTGCTGGCCCAGATCGGCGACCAGT
ACGCCGACCTGTTTCTGGCCGCCAAGAACCTGTCCGACGCCATCCTGCTGAGCGACATCCTGAGAGTGAA
CACCGAGATCACCAAGGCCCCCCTGAGCGCCTCTATGATCAAGAGATACGACGAGCACCACCAGGACCTG
ACCCTGCTGAAAGCTCTCGTGCGGCAGCAGCTGCCTGAGAAGTACAAAGAGATTTTCTTCGACCAGAGCA
AGAACGGCTACGCCGGCTACATTGACGGCGGAGCCAGCCAGGAAGAGTTCTACAAGTTCATCAAGCCCAT
CCTGGAAAAGATGGACGGCACCGAGGAACTGCTCGTGAAGCTGAACAGAGAGGACCTGCTGCGGAAGCAG
CGGACCTTCGACAACGGCAGCATCCCCCACCAGATCCACCTGGGAGAGCTGCACGCCATTCTGCGGCGGC
AGGAAGATTTTTACCCATTCCTGAAGGACAACCGGGAAAAGATCGAGAAGATCCTGACCTTCCGCATCCC
CTACTACGTGGGCCCTCTGGCCAGGGGAAACAGCAGATTCGCCTGGATGACCAGAAAGAGCGAGGAAACC
ATCACCCCCTGGAACTTCGAGGAAGTGGTGGACAAGGGCGCTTCCGCCCAGAGCTTCATCGAGCGGATGA
CCAACTTCGATAAGAACCTGCCCAACGAGAAGGTGCTGCCCAAGCACAGCCTGCTGTACGAGTACTTCAC
CGTGTATAACGAGCTGACCAAAGTGAAATACGTGACCGAGGGAATGAGAAAGCCCGCCTTCCTGAGCGGC
GAGCAGAAAAAGGCCATCGTGGACCTGCTGTTCAAGACCAACCGGAAAGTGACCGTGAAGCAGCTGAAAG
AGGACTACTTCAAGAAAATCGAGTGCTTCGACTCCGTGGAAATCTCCGGCGTGGAAGATCGGTTCAACGC
CTCCCTGGGCACATACCACGATCTGCTGAAAATTATCAAGGACAAGGACTTCCTGGACAATGAGGAAAAC
GAGGACATTCTGGAAGATATCGTGCTGACCCTGACACTGTTTGAGGACAGAGAGATGATCGAGGAACGGC
TGAAAACCTATGCCCACCTGTTCGACGACAAAGTGATGAAGCAGCTGAAGCGGCGGAGATACACCGGCTG
GGGCAGGCTGAGCCGGAAGCTGATCAACGGCATCCGGGACAAGCAGTCCGGCAAGACAATCCTGGATTTC
CTGAAGTCCGACGGCTTCGCCAACAGAAACTTCATGCAGCTGATCCACGACGACAGCCTGACCTTTAAAG
AGGACATCCAGAAAGCCCAGGTGTCCGGCCAGGGCGATAGCCTGCACGAGCACATTGCCAATCTGGCCGG
CAGCCCCGCCATTAAGAAGGGCATCCTGCAGACAGTGAAGGTGGTGGACGAGCTCGTGAAAGTGATGGGC
CGGCACAAGCCCGAGAACATCGTGATCGAAATGGCCAGAGAGAACCAGACCACCCAGAAGGGACAGAAGA
ACAGCCGCGAGAGAATGAAGCGGATCGAAGAGGGCATCAAAGAGCTGGGCAGCCAGATCCTGAAAGAACA
CCCCGTGGAAAACACCCAGCTGCAGAACGAGAAGCTGTACCTGTACTACCTGCAGAATGGGCGGGATATG
TACGTGGACCAGGAACTGGACATCAACCGGCTGTCCGACTACGATGTGGACCATATCGTGCCTCAGAGCT
TTCTGAAGGACGACTCCATCGACAACAAGGTGCTGACCAGAAGCGACAAGAACCGGGGCAAGAGCGACAA
CGTGCCCTCCGAAGAGGTCGTGAAGAAGATGAAGAACTACTGGCGGCAGCTGCTGAACGCCAAGCTGATT
ACCCAGAGAAAGTTCGACAATCTGACCAAGGCCGAGAGAGGCGGCCTGAGCGAACTGGATAAGGCCGGCT
TCATCAAGAGACAGCTGGTGGAAACCCGGCAGATCACAAAGCACGTGGCACAGATCCTGGACTCCCGGAT
GAACACTAAGTACGACGAGAATGACAAGCTGATCCGGGAAGTGAAAGTGATCACCCTGAAGTCCAAGCTG
GTGTCCGATTTCCGGAAGGATTTCCAGTTTTACAAAGTGCGCGAGATCAACAACTACCACCACGCCCACG
ACGCCTACCTGAACGCCGTCGTGGGAACCGCCCTGATCAAAAAGTACCCTAAGCTGGAAAGCGAGTTCGT
GTACGGCGACTACAAGGTGTACGACGTGCGGAAGATGATCGCCAAGAGCGAGCAGGAAATCGGCAAGGCT
ACCGCCAAGTACTTCTTCTACAGCAACATCATGAACTTTTTCAAGACCGAGATTACCCTGGCCAACGGCG
AGATCCGGAAGCGGCCTCTGATCGAGACAAACGGCGAAACCGGGGAGATCGTGTGGGATAAGGGCCGGGA
TTTTGCCACCGTGCGGAAAGTGCTGAGCATGCCCCAAGTGAATATCGTGAAAAAGACCGAGGTGCAGACA
GGCGGCTTCAGCAAAGAGTCTATCCTGCCCAAGAGGAACAGCGATAAGCTGATCGCCAGAAAGAAGGACT
GGGACCCTAAGAAGTACGGCGGCTTCGACAGCCCCACCGTGGCCTATTCTGTGCTGGTGGTGGCCAAAGT
GGAAAAGGGCAAGTCCAAGAAACTGAAGAGTGTGAAAGAGCTGCTGGGGATCACCATCATGGAAAGAAGC
AGCTTCGAGAAGAATCCCATCGACTTTCTGGAAGCCAAGGGCTACAAAGAAGTGAAAAAGGACCTGATCA
TCAAGCTGCCTAAGTACTCCCTGTTCGAGCTGGAAAACGGCCGGAAGAGAATGCTGGCCTCTGCCGGCGA
ACTGCAGAAGGGAAACGAACTGGCCCTGCCCTCCAAATATGTGAACTTCCTGTACCTGGCCAGCCACTAT
GAGAAGCTGAAGGGCTCCCCCGAGGATAATGAGCAGAAACAGCTGTTTGTGGAACAGCACAAGCACTACC
TGGACGAGATCATCGAGCAGATCAGCGAGTTCTCCAAGAGAGTGATCCTGGCCGACGCTAATCTGGACAA
AGTGCTGTCCGCCTACAACAAGCACCGGGATAAGCCCATCAGAGAGCAGGCCGAGAATATCATCCACCTG
TTTACCCTGACCAATCTGGGAGCCCCTGCCGCCTTCAAGTACTTTGACACCACCATCGACCGGAAGAGGT
ACACCAGCACCAAAGAGGTGCTGGACGCCACCCTGATCCACCAGAGCATCACCGGCCTGTACGAGACACG
GATCGACCTGTCTCAGCTGGGAGGCGACAAGCGACCTGCCGCCACAAAGAAGGCTGGACAGGCTAAGAAG
AAGAAAGATTACAAAGACGATGACGATAAGGGATCCGGAGCTACTAACTTCAGCCTGCTGAAGCAGGCTG
GGGACGTGGAGGAGAACCCTGGACCTAGGATGGTGAGCAAGGGCGAGGAGCTGTTCACCGGGGTGGTGCC
CATCCTGGTCGAGCTGGACGGCGACGTAAACGGCCACAAGTTCAGCGTGTCCGGCGAGGGCGAGGGCGAT
GCCACCTACGGCAAGCTGACCCTGAAGCTGATCTGCACCACCGGCAAGCTGCCCGTGCCCTGGCCCACCC
TCGTGACCACCCTGGGCTACGGCCTGCAGTGCTTCGCCCGCTACCCCGACCACATGAAGCAGCACGACTT
CTTCAAGTCCGCCATGCCCGAAGGCTACGTCCAGGAGCGCACCATCTTCTTCAAGGACGACGGCAACTAC
AAGACCCGCGCCGAGGTGAAGTTCGAGGGCGACACCCTGGTGAACCGCATCGAGCTGAAGGGCATCGACT
TCAAGGAGGACGGCAACATCCTGGGGCACAAGCTGGAGTACAACTACAACAGCCACAACGTCTATATCAC
CGCCGACAAGCAGAAGAACGGCATCAAGGCCAACTTCAAGATCCGCCACAACATCGAGGACGGCGGCGTG
CAGCTCGCCGACCACTACCAGCAGAACACCCCCATCGGCGACGGCCCCGTGCTGCTGCCCGACAACCACT
ACCTGAGCTACCAGTCCGCCCTGAGCAAAGACCCCAACGAGAAGCGCGATCACATGGTCCTGCTGGAGTT
CGTGACCGCCGCCGGGATCACTCTCGGCATGGACGAGCTGTACAAGTAAGGATCCTAAGTCGACAATCAA
CCTCTGGATTACAAAATTTGTGAAAGATTGACTGGTATTCTTAACTATGTTGCTCCTTTTACGCTATGTG
GATACGCTGCTTTAATGCCTTTGTATCATGCTATTGCTTCCCGTATGGCTTTCATTTTCTCCTCCTTGTA
TAAATCCTGGTTGCTGTCTCTTTATGAGGAGTTGTGGCCCGTTGTCAGGCAACGTGGCGTGGTGTGCACT
GTGTTTGCTGACGCAACCCCCACTGGTTGGGGCATTGCCACCACCTGTCAGCTCCTTTCCGGGACTTTCG
CTTTCCCCCTCCCTATTGCCACGGCGGAACTCATCGCCGCCTGCCTTGCCCGCTGCTGGACAGGGGCTCG
GCTGTTGGGCACTGACAATTCCGTGGTGTTGTCGGGGAAATCATCGTCCTTTCCTTGGCTGCTCGCCTGT
GTTGCCACCTGGATTCTGCGCGGGACGTCCTTCTGCTACGTCCCTTCGGCCCTCAATCCAGCGGACCTTC
CTTCCCGCGGCCTGCTGCCGGCTCTGCGGCCTCTTCCGCGTCTTCGCCTTCGCCCTCAGACGAGTCGGAT
CTCCCTTTGGGCCGCCTCCCCGCGTCGACTTTAAGACCAATGACTTACAAGGCAGCTGTAGATCTTAGCC
ACTTTTTAAAAGAAAAGGGGGGACTGGAAGGGCTAATTCACTCCCAACGAAGACAAGATCTGCTTTTTGC
TTGTACTGGGTCTCTCTGGTTAGACCAGATCTGAGCCTGGGAGCTCTCTGGCTAACTAGGGAACCCACTG
CTTAAGCCTCAATAAAGCTTGCCTTGAGTGCTTCAAGTAGTGTGTGCCCGTCTGTTGTGTGACTCTGGTA
ACTAGAGATCCCTCAGACCCTTTTAGTCAGTGTGGAAAATCTCTAGCAGGGCCCGTTTAAACCCGCTGAT
CAGCCTCGACTGTGCCTTCTAGTTGCCAGCCATCTGTTGTTTGCCCCTCCCCCGTGCCTTCCTTGACCCT
GGAAGGTGCCACTCCCACTGTCCTTTCCTAATAAAATGAGGAAATTGCATCGCATTGTCTGAGTAGGTGT
CATTCTATTCTGGGGGGTGGGGTGGGGCAGGACAGCAAGGGGGAGGATTGGGAAGACAATAGCAGGCATG
CTGGGGATGCGGTGGGCTCTATGGCTTCTGAGGCGGAAAGAACCAGCTGGGGCTCTAGGGGGTATCCCC
[124 nt withheld, positions 10150-10273]
C
[91 nt withheld, positions 10275-10365]
A
[49 nt withheld, positions 10367-10415]
CCTTTGACGTTGGAGTCCACGTTCTTT
[37 nt withheld, positions 10443-10479]
ACCCTATCTCGGTCTATTCTTTTGATTTATAAGGGATTTTGCCGATTTCGGCCTATTGGTTAAAAAATGA
GCTGATTTAACAAAAATTTAACGCGAATTAATTCTGTGGAATGTGTGTCAGTTAGGGTGTGGAAAGTCCC
CAGGCTCCCCAGCAGGCAGAAGTATGCAAAGCATGCATCTCAATTAGTCAGCAACCAGGTGTGGAAAGTC
CCCAGGCTCCCCAGCAGGCAGAAGTATGCAAAGCATGCATCTCAATTAGTCAGCAACCATAGTCCCGCCC
CTAACTCCGCCCATCCCGCCCCTAACTCCGCCCAGTTCCGCCCATTCTCCGCCCCATGGCTGACTAATTT
TTTTTATTTATGCAGAGGCCGAGGCCGCCTCTGCCTCTGAGCTATTCCAGAAGTAGTGAGGAGGCTTTTT
TGGAGGCCTAGGCTTTTGCAAAAAGCTCCCGGGAGCTTGTATATCCATTTTCGGATCTGATCAGCACGTG
TTGACAATTAATCATCGGCATAGTATATCGGCATAGTATAATACGACAAGGTGAGGAACTAAACCATGGC
CAAGTTGACCAGTGCCGTTCCGGTGCTCACCGCGCGCGACGTCGCCGGAGCGGTCGAGTTCTGGACCGAC
CGGCTCGGGTTCTCCCGGGACTTCGTGGAGGACGACTTCGCCGGTGTGGTCCGGGACGACGTGACCCTGT
TCATCAGCGCGGTCCAGGACCAGGTGGTGCCGGACAACACCCTGGCCTGGGTGTGGGTGCGCGGCCTGGA
CGAGCTGTACGCCGAGTGGTCGGAGGTCGTGTCCACGAACTTCCGGGACGCCTCCGGGCCGGCCATGACC
GAGATCGGCGAGCAGCCGTGGGGGCGGGAGTTCGCCCTGCGCGACCCGGCCGGCAACTGCGTGCACTTCG
TGGCCGAGGAGCAGGACTGACACGTGCTACGAGATTTCGATTCCACCGCCGCCTTCTATGAAAGGTTGGG
CTTCGGAATCGTTTTCCGGGACGCCGGCTGGATGATCCTCCAGCGCGGGGATCTCATGCTGGAGTTCTTC
GCCCACCCCAACTTGTTTATTGCAGCTTATAATGGTTACAAATAAAGCAATAGCATCACAAATTTCACAA
ATAAAGCATTTTTTTCACTGCATTCTAGTTGTGGTTTGTCCAAACTCATCAATGTATCTTATCATGTCTG
TATACCGTCGACCTCTAGCTAGAGCTTGGCGTAATCATGGTCATAGCTGTTTCCTGTGTGAAATTGTTAT
CCGCTCACAATTCCACACAACATACGAGCCGGAAGCATAAAGTGTAAAGCCTGGGGTGCCTAATGAGTGA
GCTAACTCACATTAATTGCGTTGCGCTCACTGCCCGCTTTCCAGTCGGGAAACCTGTCGTGCCAGCTGCA
TTAATGAATCGGCCAACGCGCGGGGAGAGGCGGTTTGCGTATTGGGCGCTCTTCCGCTTCCTCGCTCACT
GACTCGCTGCGCTCGGTCGTTCGGCTGCGGCGAGCGGTATCAGCTCACTCAAAGGCGGTAATACGGTTAT
CCACAGAATCAGGGGATAACGCAGGAAAGAACATGTGAGCAAAAGGCCAGCAAAAGGCCAGGAACCGTAA
AAAGGCCGCGTTGCTGGCGTTTTTCCATAGGCTCCGCCCCCCTGACGAGCATCACAAAAATCGACGCTCA
AGTCAGAGGTGGCGAAACCCGACAGGACTATAAAGATACCAGGCGTTTCCCCCTGGAAGCTCCCTCGTGC
GCTCTCCTGTTCCGACCCTGCCGCTTACCGGATACCTGTCCGCCTTTCTCCCTTCGGGAAGCGTGGCGCT
TTCTCATAGCTCACGCTGTAGGTATCTCAGTTCGGTGTAGGTCGTTCGCTCCAAGCTGGGCTGTGTGCAC
GAACCCCCCGTTCAGCCCGACCGCTGCGCCTTATCCGGTAACTATCGTCTTGAGTCCAACCCGGTAAGAC
ACGACTTATCGCCACTGGCAGCAGCCACTGGTAACAGGATTAGCAGAGCGAGGTATGTAGGCGGTGCTAC
AGAGTTCTTGAAGTGGTGGCCTAACTACGGCTACACTAGAAGAACAGTATTTGGTATCTGCGCTCTGCTG
AAGCCAGTTACCTTCGGAAAAAGAGTTGGTAGCTCTTGATCCGGCAAACAAACCACCGCTGGTAGCGGTG
GTTTTTTTGTTTGCAAGCAGCAGATTACGCGCAGAAAAAAAGGATCTCAAGAAGATCCTTTGATCTTTTC
TACGGGGTCTGACGCTCAGTGGAACGAAAACTCACGTTAAGGGATTTTGGTCATGAGATTATCAAAAAGG
ATCTTCACCTAGATCCTTTTAAATTAAAAATGAAGTTTTAAATCAATCTAAAGTATATATGAGTAAACTT
GGTCTGACAGTTACCAATGCTTAATCAGTGAGGCACCTATCTCAGCGATCTGTCTATTTCGTTCATCCAT
AGTTGCCTGACTCCCCGTCGTGTAGATAACTACGATACGGGAGGGCTTACCATCTGGCCCCAGTGCTGCA
ATGATACCGCGAGACCCACGCTCACCGGCTCCAGATTTATCAGCAATAAACCAGCCAGCCGGAAGGGCCG
AGCGCAGAAGTGGTCCTGCAACTTTATCCGCCTCCATCCAGTCTATTAATTGTTGCCGGGAAGCTAGAGT
AAGTAGTTCGCCAGTTAATAGTTTGCGCAACGTTGTTGCCATTGCTACAGGCATCGTGGTGTCACGCTCG
TCGTTTGGTATGGCTTCATTCAGCTCCGGTTCCCAACGATCAAGGCGAGTTACATGATCCCCCATGTTGT
GCAAAAAAGCGGTTAGCTCCTTCGGTCCTCCGATCGTTGTCAGAAGTAAGTTGGCCGCAGTGTTATCACT
CATGGTTATGGCAGCACTGCATAATTCTCTTACTGTCATGCCATCCGTAAGATGCTTTTCTGTGACTGGT
GAGTACTCAACCAAGTCATTCTGAGAATAGTGTATGCGGCGACCGAGTTGCTCTTGCCCGGCGTCAATAC
GGGATAATACCGCGCCACATAGCAGAACTTTAAAAGTGCTCATCATTGGAAAACGTTCTTCGGGGCGAAA
ACTCTCAAGGATCTTACCGCTGTTGAGATCCAGTTCGATGTAACCCACTCGTGCACCCAACTGATCTTCA
GCATCTTTTACTTTCACCAGCGTTTCTGGGTGAGCAAAAACAGGAAGGCAAAATGCCGCAAAAAAGGGAA
TAAGGGCGACACGGAAATGTTGAATACTCATACTCTTCCTTTTTCAATATTATTGAAGCATTTATCAGGG
TTATTGTCTCATGAGCGGATACATATTTGAATGTATTTAGAAAAATAAACAAATAGGGGTTCCGCGCACA
TTTCCCCGAAAAGTGCCACCTGAC
Features (pLannotate 1.2.2; 37 found; start..end, strand, type, name):
     31..83      -  misc_feature   bom (fragment): basis of mobility region from pBR322
    238..617     +  enhancer       CMV enhancer: human cytomegalovirus immediate early enhancer
    618..817     +  promoter       CMV promoter: human cytomegalovirus (CMV) immediate early promoter
    835..1015    +  LTR            5' LTR (truncated): truncated 5' long terminal repeat (LTR) from HIV-1
   1062..1187    +  misc_feature   HIV-1 Ψ: packaging signal of human immunodeficiency virus type 1
   1171..1534    +  CDS            HIV-1 gag (fragment): gag protein from human immunodeficiency virus 1; gag
   1680..1913    +  misc_feature   RRE: The Rev response element (RRE) of HIV-1 allows for Rev-dependent mRNA export from the nucleus to the cytoplasm.
   2290..2390    +  CDS            Rev (fragment): human immunodeficiency virus 1 (HIV-1) Rev protein; rev; enhances nuclear export of unspliced and incompletely spliced viral mRNAs
   2440..2557    +  misc_feature   cPPT/CTS: central polypurine tract and central termination sequence of HIV-1
   2608..2848    +  promoter       U6 promoter: RNA polymerase III promoter for human U6 snRNA
   2860..2935    +  misc_RNA       gRNA scaffold: guide RNA scaffold for the Streptococcus pyogenes CRISPR/Cas9 system
   2942..2985    +  misc_RNA       gRNA scaffold (fragment): guide RNA scaffold for the Streptococcus pyogenes CRISPR/Cas9 system
   3026..3266    +  promoter       U6 promoter: RNA polymerase III promoter for human U6 snRNA
   3274..3349    +  misc_RNA       gRNA scaffold: guide RNA scaffold for the Streptococcus pyogenes CRISPR/Cas9 system
   3367..3385    +  CDS            small t antigen (fragment): SV40 (simian virus 40) small t antigen
   3411..3622    +  promoter       EF-1α core promoter: core promoter for human elongation factor EF-1α
   3642..3965    +  CDS            DD: destabilization domain that can be stabilized by Shield1 in the ProteoTuner™ system L106P mutant of FKBP12
   3975..8078    +  CDS            Cas9: Cas9 (Csn1) endonuclease from the Streptococcus pyogenes Type II CRISPR/Cas system generates RNA-guided double strand breaks in DNA
   8220..8939    +  CDS            Venus: yellow fluorescent protein (YFP) with fast and efficient maturation (Nagai et al., 2002) mammalian codon-optimized
   8955..9543    +  misc_feature   WPRE: woodchuck hepatitis virus posttranscriptional regulatory element
   9594..9613    +  misc_feature   cPPT/CTS (fragment): central polypurine tract and central termination sequence of HIV-1
   9615..9848    +  LTR            3' LTR (ΔU3): self-inactivating 3' long terminal repeat (LTR) from HIV-1
   9880..10104   +  polyA_signal   bGH poly(A) signal: bovine growth hormone polyadenylation signal
  10108..10129   +  promoter       SV40 promoter (fragment): SV40 enhancer and early promoter
  10150..10578   +  rep_origin     f1 ori (sequence partly withheld): f1 bacteriophage origin of replication; arrow indicates direction of (+) strand synthesis
  10592..10921   +  promoter       SV40 promoter: SV40 enhancer and early promoter
  10969..11016   +  promoter       EM7 promoter: synthetic bacterial promoter&nbsp
  11035..11409   +  CDS            BleoR: antibiotic-binding protein; Sh ble from Streptoalloteichus hindustanus; confers resistance to bleomycin, phleomycin, and Zeocin™
  11419..11544   +  CDS            ble (fragment): BLE_KLEPN - Experimental evidence at protein level: Swiss-Prot protein existence level 1. Binding protein with a strong affinity to the bleomycin family of antibiotics. Binds to CL990; an antimitotic-antibiotic compound. From Klebsiella pneumoniae.
  11539..11660   +  polyA_signal   SV40 poly(A) signal: SV40 polyadenylation signal
  11731..11753   -  protein_bind   lac operator (fragment): The lac repressor binds to the lac operator to inhibit transcription in E. coli. This inhibition can be relieved by adding lactose or isopropyl-β-D-thiogalactopyranoside (IPTG). lac repressor encoded by lacI
  11757..11787   -  promoter       lac promoter: promoter for the E. coli lac operon
  11802..11823   -  protein_bind   CAP binding site: CAP binding activates transcription in the presence of cAMP. E. coli catabolite activator protein
  11836..11928   -  CDS            lacI (fragment): lac repressor; lacI; The lac repressor binds to the lac operator to inhibit transcription in E. coli. This inhibition can be relieved by adding lactose or isopropyl-β-D-thiogalactopyranoside (IPTG).
  12111..12699   -  rep_origin     ori: high-copy-number ColE1/pMB1/pBR322/pUC origin of replication
  12870..13730   -  CDS            AmpR: β-lactamase; bla; confers resistance to ampicillin, carbenicillin, and related antibiotics
  13731..13835   -  promoter       AmpR promoter: bla
