[The description below was written by a language model from this plasmid's Addgene catalogue record and pLannotate feature annotations shown in this document.]
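Description:
pDual_dsCas9_Venus is a 13.9 kb lentiviral CRISPR vector deposited as an empty backbone, designed to deliver a drug-stabilizable Cas9 together with two guide RNAs from a single provirus. It is propagated in E. coli through a high-copy ColE1/pUC-type origin with ampicillin selection (AmpR); the record specifies a recombination-deficient strain, which is usual for plasmids carrying repeated LTR and promoter sequences. An f1 origin is also present. The viral framework is third-generation in style: a CMV enhancer/promoter drives a truncated HIV-1 5' LTR, followed by the Ψ packaging signal, a gag fragment, the RRE and cPPT/CTS. A self-inactivating ΔU3 3' LTR closes the transfer cassette, with a bGH polyadenylation signal downstream.

Between the LTRs sit two tandem human U6 promoters, each followed by an S. pyogenes gRNA scaffold, providing two independent cloning positions for spacer sequences; no guides are installed. Downstream, an EF-1α core promoter drives an FKBP12 L106P destabilization domain (DD) placed directly upstream of Cas9. This domain normally targets the protein for degradation unless it is stabilized by the Shield1 ligand, which accounts for the "inducible" description. According to the catalogue entry, Venus is linked to Cas9 by a P2A peptide, although the P2A itself is not annotated in the feature table. Venus would therefore report transduced, expressing cells as a separate yellow fluorescent protein. A WPRE enhances transcript expression. An SV40/EM7-driven BleoR (Zeocin resistance) cassette lies outside the LTRs, so it would not be carried into transduced cells. The vector suits dual-guide experiments with temporally controlled Cas9 activity, though the record names no specific application.
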