Addgene plasmid #214678: pDual_dsCas9_Venus
Purpose: (Empty Backbone) Lentiviral expression vector for an inducible Cas9-P2A-Venus with two empty sgRNA cloning sites
Depositing lab: Kevin Janes. Depositing organization: University of Virginia.
Backbone
  Vector backbone: pDual_dsCas9_Venus
  Vector type: Lentiviral, CRISPR
Growth in bacteria
  Bacterial resistance: Ampicillin, 100 μg/mL
  Growth temperature: 30°C
  Growth strain: NEB Stable
  Copy number: High Copy
Gene/Insert
  Gene/Insert name: None
Terms and licenses: Academic/Nonprofit Terms; Industry Terms: Not Available to Industry
How to cite: pDual_dsCas9_Venus was a gift from Kevin Janes (Addgene plasmid # 214678 ; http://n2t.net/addgene:214678 ; RRID:Addgene_214678)
